>Addgene plasmid #207810 | p667-UBC-NRF1-V5-miniTurbo | addgene full sequence | sequence record 417836 | Addgene NGS Result
AGGTGGCACTTTTCGGGGAAATGTGCGCGGAACCCCTATTTGTTTATTTTTCTAAATACATTCAAATATG
TATCCGCTCATGAGACAATAACCCTGATAAATGCTTCAATAATATTGAAAAAGGAAGAGTATGAGTATTC
AACATTTCCGTGTCGCCCTTATTCCCTTTTTTGCGGCATTTTGCCTTCCTGTTTTTGCTCACCCAGAAAC
GCTGGTGAAAGTAAAAGATGCTGAAGATCAGTTGGGTGCACGAGTGGGTTACATCGAACTGGATCTCAAC
AGCGGTAAGATCCTTGAGAGTTTTCGCCCCGAAGAACGTTTTCCAATGATGAGCACTTTTAAAGTTCTGC
TATGTGGCGCGGTATTATCCCGTATTGACGCCGGGCAAGAGCAACTCGGTCGCCGCATACACTATTCTCA
GAATGACTTGGTTGAGTACTCACCAGTCACAGAAAAGCATCTTACGGATGGCATGACAGTAAGAGAATTA
TGCAGTGCTGCCATAACCATGAGTGATAACACTGCGGCCAACTTACTTCTGACAACGATCGGAGGACCGA
AGGAGCTAACCGCTTTTTTGCACAACATGGGGGATCATGTAACTCGCCTTGATCGTTGGGAACCGGAGCT
GAATGAAGCCATACCAAACGACGAGCGTGACACCACGATGCCTGTAGCAATGGCAACAACGTTGCGCAAA
CTATTAACTGGCGAACTACTTACTCTAGCTTCCCGGCAACAATTAATAGACTGGATGGAGGCGGATAAAG
TTGCAGGACCACTTCTGCGCTCGGCCCTTCCGGCTGGCTGGTTTATTGCTGATAAATCTGGAGCCGGTGA
GCGTGGGTCTCGCGGTATCATTGCAGCACTGGGGCCAGATGGTAAGCCCTCCCGTATCGTAGTTATCTAC
ACGACGGGGAGTCAGGCAACTATGGATGAACGAAATAGACAGATCGCTGAGATAGGTGCCTCACTGATTA
AGCATTGGTAACTGTCAGACCAAGTTTACTCATATATACTTTAGATTGATTTAAAACTTCATTTTTAATT
TAAAAGGATCTAGGTGAAGATCCTTTTTGATAATCTCATGACCAAAATCCCTTAACGTGAGTTTTCGTTC
CACTGAGCGTCAGACCCCGTAGAAAAGATCAAAGGATCTTCTTGAGATCCTTTTTTTCTGCGCGTAATCT
GCTGCTTGCAAACAAAAAAACCACCGCTACCAGCGGTGGTTTGTTTGCCGGATCAAGAGCTACCAACTCT
TTTTCCGAAGGTAACTGGCTTCAGCAGAGCGCAGATACCAAATACTGTTCTTCTAGTGTAGCCGTAGTTA
GGCCACCACTTCAAGAACTCTGTAGCACCGCCTACATACCTCGCTCTGCTAATCCTGTTACCAGTGGCTG
CTGCCAGTGGCGATAAGTCGTGTCTTACCGGGTTGGACTCAAGACGATAGTTACCGGATAAGGCGCAGCG
GTCGGGCTGAACGGGGGGTTCGTGCACACAGCCCAGCTTGGAGCGAACGACCTACACCGAACTGAGATAC
CTACAGCGTGAGCTATGAGAAAGCGCCACGCTTCCCGAAGGGAGAAAGGCGGACAGGTATCCGGTAAGCG
GCAGGGTCGGAACAGGAGAGCGCACGAGGGAGCTTCCAGGGGGAAACGCCTGGTATCTTTATAGTCCTGT
CGGGTTTCGCCACCTCTGACTTGAGCGTCGATTTTTGTGATGCTCGTCAGGGGGGCGGAGCCTATGGAAA
AACGCCAGCAACGCGGCCTTTTTACGGTTCCTGGCCTTTTGCTGGCCTTTTGCTCACATGTTCTTTCCTG
CGTTATCCCCTGATTCTGTGGATAACCGTATTACCGCCTTTGAGTGAGCTGATACCGCTCGCCGCAGCCG
AACGACCGAGCGCAGCGAGTCAGTGAGCGAGGAAGCGGAAGAGCGCCCAATACGCAAACCGCCTCTCCCC
GCGCGTTGGCCGATTCATTAATGCAGCTGGCACGACAGGTTTCCCGACTGGAAAGCGGGCAGTGAGCGCA
ACGCAATTAATGTGAGTTAGCTCACTCATTAGGCACCCCAGGCTTTACACTTTATGCTTCCGGCTCGTAT
GTTGTGTGGAATTGTGAGCGGATAACAATTTCACACAGGAAACAGCTATGACCATGATTACGCCAAGCGC
GCAATTAACCCTCACTAAAGGGAACAAAAGCTGGAGCTGCAAGCTTAATGTAGTCTTATGCAATACTCTT
GTAGTCTTGCAACATGGTAACGATGAGTTAGCAACATGCCTTACAAGGAGAGAAAAAGCACCGTGCATGC
CGATTGGTGGAAGTAAGGTGGTACGATCGTGCCTTATTAGGAAGGCAACAGACGGGTCTGACATGGATTG
GACGAACCACTGAATTGCCGCATTGCAGAGATATTGTATTTAAGTGCCTAGCTCGATACATAAACGGGTC
TCTCTGGTTAGACCAGATCTGAGCCTGGGAGCTCTCTGGCTAACTAGGGAACCCACTGCTTAAGCCTCAA
TAAAGCTTGCCTTGAGTGCTTCAAGTAGTGTGTGCCCGTCTGTTGTGTGACTCTGGTAACTAGAGATCCC
TCAGACCCTTTTAGTCAGTGTGGAAAATCTCTAGCAGTGGCGCCCGAACAGGGACTTGAAAGCGAAAGGG
AAACCAGAGGAGCTCTCTCGACGCAGGACTCGGCTTGCTGAAGCGCGCACGGCAAGAGGCGAGGGGCGGC
GACTGGTGAGTACGCCAAAAATTTTGACTAGCGGAGGCTAGAAGGAGAGAGATGGGTGCGAGAGCGTCAG
TATTAAGCGGGGGAGAATTAGATCGCGATGGGAAAAAATTCGGTTAAGGCCAGGGGGAAAGAAAAAATAT
AAATTAAAACATATAGTATGGGCAAGCAGGGAGCTAGAACGATTCGCAGTTAATCCTGGCCTGTTAGAAA
CATCAGAAGGCTGTAGACAAATACTGGGACAGCTACAACCATCCCTTCAGACAGGATCAGAAGAACTTAG
ATCATTATATAATACAGTAGCAACCCTCTATTGTGTGCATCAAAGGATAGAGATAAAAGACACCAAGGAA
GCTTTAGACAAGATAGAGGAAGAGCAAAACAAAAGTAAGACCACCGCACAGCAAGCGGCCGCTGATCTTC
AGACCTGGAGGAGGAGATATGAGGGACAATTGGAGAAGTGAATTATATAAATATAAAGTAGTAAAAATTG
AACCATTAGGAGTAGCACCCACCAAGGCAAAGAGAAGAGTGGTGCAGAGAGAAAAAAGAGCAGTGGGAAT
AGGAGCTTTGTTCCTTGGGTTCTTGGGAGCAGCAGGAAGCACTATGGGCGCAGCGTCAATGACGCTGACG
GTACAGGCCAGACAATTATTGTCTGGTATAGTGCAGCAGCAGAACAATTTGCTGAGGGCTATTGAGGCGC
AACAGCATCTGTTGCAACTCACAGTCTGGGGCATCAAGCAGCTCCAGGCAAGAATCCTGGCTGTGGAAAG
ATACCTAAAGGATCAACAGCTCCTGGGGATTTGGGGTTGCTCTGGAAAACTCATTTGCACCACTGCTGTG
CCTTGGAATGCTAGTTGGAGTAATAAATCTCTGGAACAGATTTGGAATCACACGACCTGGATGGAGTGGG
ACAGAGAAATTAACAATTACACAAGCTTAATACACTCCTTAATTGAAGAATCGCAAAACCAGCAAGAAAA
GAATGAACAAGAATTATTGGAATTAGATAAATGGGCAAGTTTGTGGAATTGGTTTAACATAACAAATTGG
CTGTGGTATATAAAATTATTCATAATGATAGTAGGAGGCTTGGTAGGTTTAAGAATAGTTTTTGCTGTAC
TTTCTATAGTGAATAGAGTTAGGCAGGGATATTCACCATTATCGTTTCAGACCCACCTCCCAACCCCGAG
GGGACCCGACAGGCCCGAAGGAATAGAAGAAGAAGGTGGAGAGAGAGACAGAGACAGATCCATTCGATTA
GTGAACGGATCTCGACGGTATCGGTTAACTTTTAAAAGAAAAGGGGGGATTGGGGGGTACAGTGCAGGGG
AAAGAATAGTAGACATAATAGCAACAGACATACAAACTAAAGAATTACAAAAACAAATTACAAAATTCAA
AATTTTATCGTCCAGTGTGGTGGAATTCTGCAGATATCAACTTTGTATAGAAAAGTTGGCCTCCGCGCCG
GGTTTTGGCGCCTCCCGCGGGCGCCCCCCTCCTCACGGCGAGCGCTGCCACGTCAGACGAAGGGCGCAGC
GAGCGTCCTGATCCTTCCGCCCGGACGCTCAGGACAGCGGCCCGCTGCTCATAAGACTCGGCCTTAGAAC
CCCAGTATCAGCAGAAGGACATTTTAGGACGGGACTTGGGTGACTCTAGGGCACTGGTTTTCTTTCCAGA
GAGCGGAACAGGCGAGGAAAAGTAGTCCCTTCTCGGCGATTCTGCGGAGGGATCTCCGTGGGGCGGTGAA
CGCCGATGATTATATAAGGACGCGCCGGGTGTGGCACAGCTAGTTCCGTCGCAGCCGGGATTTGGGTCGC
GGTTCTTGTTTGTGGATCGCTGTGATCGTCACTTGGTGAGTAGCGGGCTGCTGGGCTGGCCGGGGCTTTC
GTGGCCGCCGGGCCGCTCGGTGGGACGGAAGCGTGTGGAGAGACCGCCAAGGGCTGTAGTCTGGGTCCGC
GAGCAAGGTTGCCCTGAACTGGGGGTTGGGGGGAGCGCAGCAAAATGGCGGCTGTTCCCGAGTCTTGAAT
GGAAGACGCTTGTGAGGCGGGCTGTGAGGTCGTTGAAACAAGGTGGGGGGCATGGTGGGCGGCAAGAACC
CAAGGTCTTGAGGCCTTCGCTAATGCGGGAAAGCTCTTATTCGGGTGAGATGGGCTGGGGCACCATCTGG
GGACCCTGACGTGAAGTTTGTCACTGACTGGAGAACTCGGTTTGTCGTCTGTTGCGGGGGCGGCAGTTAT
GGCGGTGCCGTTGGGCAGTGCACCCGTACCTTTGGGAGCGCGCGCCCTCGTCGTGTCGTGACGTCACCCG
TTCTGTTGGCTTATAATGCAGGGTGGGGCCACCTGCCGGTAGGTGTGCGGTAGGCTTTTCTCCGTCGCAG
GACGCAGGGTTCGGGCCTAGGGTAGGCTCTCCTGAATCGACAGGCGCCGGACCTCTGGTGAGGGGAGGGA
TAAGTGAGGCGTCAGTTTCTTTGGTCGGTTTTATGTACCTATCTTCTTAAGTAGCTGAAGCTCCGGTTTT
GAACTATGCGCTCGGGGTTGGCGAGTGTGTTTTGTGAAGTTTTTTAGGCACCTTTTGAAATGTAATCATT
TGGGTCAATATGTAATTTTCAGTGTTAGACTAGTAAATTGTCCGCTAAATTCTGGCCGTTTTTGGCTTTT
TTGTTAGACGCAACTTTGTACAAAAAAGTTGGCATGCTTTCTCTGAAGAAATACTTAACGGAAGGACTTC
TCCAGTTCACCATTCTGCTGAGTTTGATTGGGGTACGGGTGGACGTGGATACTTACCTGACCTCACAGCT
TCCCCCACTCCGGGAGATCATCCTGGGGCCCAGTTCTGCCTATACTCAGACCCAGTTCCACAACCTGAGG
AATACCTTGGATGGCTATGGTATCCACCCCAAGAGCATAGACCTGGACAATTACTTCACTGCCCGGCGGC
TCCTCAGTCAGGTGAGGGCCCTGGACAGGTTCCAGGTGCCAACCACTGAGGTAAATGCCTGGCTGGTTCA
CCGAGACCCAGAGGGGTCTGTCTCTGGCAGTCAGCCCAACTCAGGCCTCGCCCTCGAGAGTTCCAGTGGC
CTCCAAGATGTGACAGGCCCAGACAACGGGGTGCGAGAAAGCGAAACGGAGCAGGGATTCGGTGAAGATT
TGGAGGATTTGGGGGCTGTAGCCCCCCCAGTCAGTGGAGACTTAACCAAAGAGGACATAGATCTGATTGA
CATCCTTTGGCGACAGGATATTGATCTGGGGGCTGGGCGTGAGGTTTTTGACTATAGTCACCGCCAGAAG
GAGCAGGATGTGGAGAAGGAGCTGCGAGATGGAGGCGAGCAGGACACCTGGGCAGGCGAGGGCGCGGAAG
CTCTGGCACGGAACCTGCTAGTGGATGGAGAGACTGGGGAGAGCTTCCCTGCACAGTTTCCAGCAGACAT
TTCCAGCATAACAGAAGCAGTGCCTAGTGAGAGTGAGCCCCCTGCTCTTCAAAACAACCTCTTGTCTCCT
CTTCTGACCGGGACAGAGTCACCATTTGATTTGGAACAGCAGTGGCAAGATCTCATGTCCATCATGGAAA
TGCAGGCCATGGAAGTGAACACATCAGCAAGTGAAATCCTGTACAGTGCCCCTCCTGGAGACCCACTGAG
CACCAACTACAGCCTTGCCCCCAACACTCCCATCAATCAGAATGTCAGCCTGCATCAGGCGTCCCTGGGG
GGCTGCAGCCAGGACTTCTTACTCTTCAGCCCCGAGGTGGAAAGCCTGCCTGTGGCCAGTAGCTCCACGC
TGCTCCCGTTGGCCCCCAGCAATTCTACCAGCCTCAACTCCACCTTCGGCTCCACCAACCTGACAGGGCT
CTTCTTTCCACCCCAGCTCAATGGCACAGCCAATGACACAGCAGGCCCAGAGCTGCCTGACCCTTTGGGG
GGTCTGTTAGATGAAGCTATGTTGGATGAGATCAGCCTTATGGACCTGGCCATTGAAGAAGGCTTTAACC
CTGTGCAGGCCTCCCAGCTGGAGGAGGAATTTGACTCTGACTCAGGCCTTTCCTTAGACTCGAGCCATAG
CCCTTCTTCCCTAAGCAGCTCTGAAGGCAGTTCTTCCTCTTCTTCCTCCTCCTCTTCCTCTTCTTCCTCT
GCTTCTTCCTCTGCCTCTTCCTCCTTTTCTGAGGAAGGTGCGGTTGGCTACAGCTCTGACTCTGAGACCC
TGGATCTGGAAGAGGCCGAGGGTGCTGTGGGCTACCAGCCTGAGTATTCCAAGTTCTGCCGCATGAGCTA
CCAGGATCCAGCTCAGCTCTCATGCCTGCCCTACCTGGAGCACGTGGGCCACAACCACACATACAACATG
GCACCCAGTGCCCTGGACTCAGCCGACCTGCCACCACCCAGTGCCCTCAAGAAAGGCAGCAAGGAGAAGC
AGGCTGACTTCCTGGACAAGCAGATGAGCCGGGATGAGCACCGAGCCCGAGCCATGAAGATCCCTTTCAC
CAATGACAAAATCATCAACCTGCCTGTGGAGGAGTTCAATGAACTGCTGTCCAAATACCAGTTGAGTGAA
GCCCAGCTGAGCCTCATCCGAGACATCCGGCGCCGGGGCAAGAACAAGATGGCGGCGCAGAACTGCCGCA
AGCGCAAGCTGGACACCATCCTGAATCTGGAGCGTGATGTGGAGGACCTGCAGCGTGACAAAGCCCGGCT
GCTGCGGGAGAAAGTGGAGTTCCTGCGCTCCCTGCGACAGATGAAGCAGAAGGTCCAGAGCCTGTACCAG
GAGGTGTTTGGGCGGCTGCGAGATGAGAACGGACGACCCTACTCGCCCAGTCAGTATGCGCTCCAGTACG
CCGGGGACGGCAGTGTCCTCCTCATCCCCCGCACGATGGCCGACCAGCAGGCCCGGCGGCAGGAGAGGAA
GCCAAAGGACCGGAGAAAGTGCCCAACTTTCTTGTACAAAGTGGGCGGCAAGCCCATCCCCAACCCCCTG
CTGGGCCTGGACAGCACCGCTAGCATCCCGCTGCTGAACGCTAAACAGATTCTGGGACAGCTGGACGGCG
GGAGCGTGGCAGTCCTGCCTGTGGTCGACTCCACCAATCAGTACCTGCTGGATCGAATCGGCGAGCTGAA
GAGTGGGGATGCTTGCATTGCAGAATATCAGCAGGCAGGGAGAGGAAGCAGAGGGAGGAAATGGTTCTCT
CCTTTTGGAGCTAACCTGTACCTGAGTATGTTTTGGCGCCTGAAGCGGGGACCAGCAGCAATCGGCCTGG
GCCCGGTCATCGGAATTGTCATGGCAGAAGCGCTGCGAAAGCTGGGAGCAGACAAGGTGCGAGTCAAATG
GCCCAATGACCTGTATCTGCAGGATAGAAAGCTGGCAGGCATCCTGGTGGAGCTGGCCGGAATAACAGGC
GATGCTGCACAGATCGTCATTGGCGCCGGGATTAACGTGGCTATGAGGCGCGTGGAGGAAAGCGTGGTCA
ATCAGGGCTGGATCACACTGCAGGAAGCAGGGATTAACCTGGACAGGAATACTCTGGCCGCTATGCTGAT
CCGAGAGCTGCGGGCAGCCCTGGAACTGTTCGAGCAGGAAGGCCTGGCTCCATATCTGTCACGGTGGGAG
AAGCTGGATAACTTCATCAATAGACCCGTGAAGCTGATCATTGGGGACAAAGAGATTTTCGGGATTAGCC
GGGGGATTGATAAACAGGGAGCCCTGCTGCTGGAACAGGACGGAGTTATCAAACCCTGGATGGGCGGAGA
AATCAGTCTGCGGTCTGCCGAAAAGTAAGCCAACTTTATTATACATAGTTGATATCCAGCACAGTGGCGG
CCGCTCGACAATCAACCTCTGGATTACAAAATTTGTGAAAGATTGACTGGTATTCTTAACTATGTTGCTC
CTTTTACGCTATGTGGATACGCTGCTTTAATGCCTTTGTATCATGCTATTGCTTCCCGTATGGCTTTCAT
TTTCTCCTCCTTGTATAAATCCTGGTTGCTGTCTCTTTATGAGGAGTTGTGGCCCGTTGTCAGGCAACGT
GGCGTGGTGTGCACTGTGTTTGCTGACGCAACCCCCACTGGTTGGGGCATTGCCACCACCTGTCAGCTCC
TTTCCGGGACTTTCGCTTTCCCCCTCCCTATTGCCACGGCGGAACTCATCGCCGCCTGCCTTGCCCGCTG
CTGGACAGGGGCTCGGCTGTTGGGCACTGACAATTCCGTGGTGTTGTCGGGGAAGCTGACGTCCTTTCCA
TGGCTGCTCGCCTGTGTTGCCACCTGGATTCTGCGCGGGACGTCCTTCTGCTACGTCCCTTCGGCCCTCA
ATCCAGCGGACCTTCCTTCCCGCGGCCTGCTGCCGGCTCTGCGGCCTCTTCCGCGTCTTCGCCTTCGCCC
TCAGACGAGTCGGATCTCCCTTTGGGCCGCCTCCCCGCCTGGAATTCTACCGGGTAGGGGAGGCGCTTTT
CCCAAGGCAGTCTGGAGCATGCGCTTTAGCAGCCCCGCTGGGCACTTGGCGCTACACAAGTGGCCTCTGG
CCTCGCACACATTCCACATCCACCGGTAGGCGCCAACCGGCTCCGTTCTTTGGTGGCCCCTTCGCGCCAC
CTTCTACTCCTCCCCTAGTCAGGAAGTTCCCCCCCGCCCCGCAGCTCGCGTCGTGCAGGACGTGACAAAT
GGAAGTAGCACGTCTCACTAGTCTCGTGCAGATGGACAGCACCGCTGAGCAATGGAAGCGGGTAGGCCTT
TGGGGCAGCGGCCAATAGCAGCTTTGCTCCTTCGCTTTCTGGGCTCAGAGGCTGGGAAGGGGTGGGTCCG
GGGGCGGGCTCAGGGGCGGGCTCAGGGGCGGGGCGGGCGCCCGAAGGTCCTCCGGAGGCCCGGCATTCTG
CACGCTTCAAAAGCGCACGTCTGCCGCGCTGTTCTCCTCTTCCTCATCTCCGGGCCTTTCGACCTGCAGC
CCAAGCTTACCATGACCGAGTACAAGCCCACGGTGCGCCTCGCCACCCGCGACGACGTCCCCAGGGCCGT
ACGCACCCTCGCCGCCGCGTTCGCCGACTACCCCGCCACGCGCCACACCGTCGATCCGGACCGCCACATC
GAGCGGGTCACCGAGCTGCAAGAACTCTTCCTCACGCGCGTCGGGCTCGACATCGGCAAGGTGTGGGTCG
CGGACGACGGCGCCGCGGTGGCGGTCTGGACCACGCCGGAGAGCGTCGAAGCGGGGGCGGTGTTCGCCGA
GATCGGCCCGCGCATGGCCGAGTTGAGCGGTTCCCGGCTGGCCGCGCAGCAACAGATGGAAGGCCTCCTG
GCGCCGCACCGGCCCAAGGAGCCCGCGTGGTTCCTGGCCACCGTCGGCGTCTCGCCCGACCACCAGGGCA
AGGGTCTGGGCAGCGCCGTCGTGCTCCCCGGAGTGGAGGCGGCCGAGCGCGCCGGGGTGCCCGCCTTCCT
GGAGACCTCCGCGCCCCGCAACCTCCCCTTCTACGAGCGGCTCGGCTTCACCGTCACCGCCGACGTCGAG
GTGCCCGAAGGACCGCGCACCTGGTGCATGACCCGCAAGCCCGGTGCCTGACGCCCGCCCCACGACCCGC
AGCGCCCGACCGAAAGGAGCGCACGACCCCATGCATCTCGAGGGCCCGGTACCTTTAAGACCAATGACTT
ACAAGGCAGCTGTAGATCTTAGCCACTTTTTAAAAGAAAAGGGGGGACTGGAAGGGCTAGCTCACTCCCA
ACGAAGACAAGATCTGCTTTTTGCTTGTACTGGGTCTCTCTGGTTAGACCAGATCTGAGCCTGGGAGCTC
TCTGGCTAACTAGGGAACCCACTGCTTAAGCCTCAATAAAGCTTGCCTTGAGTGCTTCAAGTAGTGTGTG
CCCGTCTGTTGTGTGACTCTGGTAACTAGAGATCCCTCAGACCCTTTTAGTCAGTGTGGAAAATCTCTAG
CAGTAGTAGTTCATGTCATCTTATTATTCAGTATTTATAACTTGCAAAGAAATGAATATCAGAGAGTGAG
AGGAACTTGTTTATTGCAGCTTATAATGGTTACAAATAAAGCAATAGCATCACAAATTTCACAAATAAAG
CATTTTTTTCACTGCATTCTAGTTGTGGTTTGTCCAAACTCATCAATGTATCTTATCATGTCTGGCTCTA
GCTATCCCGCCCCTAACTCCGCCCATCCCGCCCCTAACTCCGCCCAGTTCCGCCCATTCTCCGCCCCATG
GCTGACTAATTTTTTTTATTTATGCAGAGGCCGAGGCCGCCTCGGCCTCTGAGCTATTCCAGAAGTAGTG
AGGAGGCTTTTTTGGAGGCCTAGGGACGTACCCAATTCGCCCTATAGTGAGTCGTATTACGCGCGCTCAC
TGGCCGTCGTTTTACAACGTCGTGACTGGGAAAACCCTGGCGTTACCCAACTTAATCGCCTTGCAGCACA
TCCCCCTTTCGCCAGCTGGCGTAATAGCGAAGAGGCCCGCACCGATCGCCCTTCCCAACAGTTGCGCAGC
CTGAATGGCGAATGGG
[124 nt withheld, positions 11217-11340]
C
[91 nt withheld, positions 11342-11432]
A
[49 nt withheld, positions 11434-11482]
CCTTTGACGTTGGAGTCCACGTTCTTT
[37 nt withheld, positions 11510-11546]
ACCCTATCTCGGTCTATTCTTTTGATTTATAAGGGATTTTGCCGATTTCGGCCTATTGGTTAAAAAATGA
GCTGATTTAACAAAAATTTAACGCGAATTTTAACAAAATATTAACGCTTACAATTT
Features (pLannotate 1.2.2; 31 found; start..end, strand, type, name):
     26..130     +  promoter       AmpR promoter: bla
    131..991     +  CDS            AmpR: β-lactamase; bla; confers resistance to ampicillin, carbenicillin, and related antibiotics
   1162..1750    +  rep_origin     ori: high-copy-number ColE1/pMB1/pBR322/pUC origin of replication
   1933..2025    +  CDS            lacI (fragment): lac repressor; lacI; The lac repressor binds to the lac operator to inhibit transcription in E. coli. This inhibition can be relieved by adding lactose or isopropyl-β-D-thiogalactopyranoside (IPTG).
   2038..2059    +  protein_bind   CAP binding site: CAP binding activates transcription in the presence of cAMP. E. coli catabolite activator protein
   2074..2104    +  promoter       lac promoter: promoter for the E. coli lac operon
   2108..2130    +  protein_bind   lac operator (fragment): The lac repressor binds to the lac operator to inhibit transcription in E. coli. This inhibition can be relieved by adding lactose or isopropyl-β-D-thiogalactopyranoside (IPTG). lac repressor encoded by lacI
   2173..2191    +  promoter       T3 promoter: promoter for bacteriophage T3 RNA polymerase
   2219..2445    +  promoter       RSV promoter: Rous sarcoma virus enhancer/promoter
   2446..2626    +  LTR            5' LTR (truncated): truncated 5' long terminal repeat (LTR) from HIV-1
   2673..2798    +  misc_feature   HIV-1 Ψ: packaging signal of human immunodeficiency virus type 1
   2782..3145    +  CDS            HIV-1 gag (fragment): gag protein from human immunodeficiency virus 1; gag
   3291..3524    +  misc_feature   RRE: The Rev response element (RRE) of HIV-1 allows for Rev-dependent mRNA export from the nucleus to the cytoplasm.
   3901..4001    +  CDS            Rev (fragment): human immunodeficiency virus 1 (HIV-1) Rev protein; rev; enhances nuclear export of unspliced and incompletely spliced viral mRNAs
   4020..4136    +  misc_feature   cPPT/CTS: central polypurine tract and central termination sequence of HIV-1
   4168..4188    +  protein_bind   attB4: mutant version of attB; core recombination site for the Gateway® BP reaction BP Clonase™
   4188..5399    +  promoter       UbC promoter: human ubiquitin C promoter
   5401..5418    +  protein_bind   attL1 (fragment): mutant version of attL; recombination site for the Gateway® LR reaction LR Clonase™
   5424..7649    +  CDS            Nfe2l1: NF2L1_MOUSE - Also known as Nrf1 From Mus musculus (Mouse).
   7652..7674    -  protein_bind   attB2 (fragment): mutant version of attB; recombination site for the Gateway® BP reaction BP Clonase™
   7725..8495    +  CDS            miniTurbo: N-terminally truncated mutant of the E. coli biotin ligase BioID engineered for improved catalytic efficiency (Branon et al., 2018)
   8550..9138    +  misc_feature   WPRE: woodchuck hepatitis virus posttranscriptional regulatory element
   9152..9651    +  promoter       PGK promoter: mouse phosphoglycerate kinase 1 promoter
   9672..10271   +  CDS            PuroR: puromycin N-acetyltransferase; pac from Streptomyces alboniger; confers resistance to puromycin
  10339..10476   +  CDS            nef (fragment): NEF_HV1LA - Experimental evidence at protein level: Swiss-Prot protein existence level 1. Extracellular Nef protein targets CD4(+) T-lymphocytes for apoptosis by interacting with CXCR4 surface receptors. From Human immunodeficiency virus type 1 group M subtype B (isolate Lai) (HIV-1).
  10462..10642   +  LTR            5' LTR (truncated): truncated 5' long terminal repeat (LTR) from HIV-1
  10714..10835   +  polyA_signal   SV40 poly(A) signal: SV40 polyadenylation signal
  10875..11010   +  rep_origin     SV40 ori: SV40 origin of replication
  11031..11049   -  promoter       T7 promoter: promoter for bacteriophage T7 RNA polymerase
  11057..11212   +  CDS            lacZα (fragment): LacZα fragment of β-galactosidase; lacZ fragment
  11217..11645   +  rep_origin     f1 ori (sequence partly withheld): f1 bacteriophage origin of replication; arrow indicates direction of (+) strand synthesis
