[The description below was written by a language model from this plasmid's Addgene catalogue record and pLannotate feature annotations shown in this document.]
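Description:
p667-UBC-NRF1-V5-miniTurbo is a third-generation-style lentiviral expression plasmid of about 11.7 kb, built on the pDest667 Gateway destination backbone. It delivers human NRF1 (NFE2L1) fused at its C terminus to a V5 epitope and the miniTurbo biotin ligase. In bacteria it is maintained through a high-copy ColE1/pUC origin and selected with ampicillin via the β-lactamase gene. An f1 origin and remnants of a lac/lacZα cloning region are also present.

The viral portion begins with an RSV promoter driving a truncated HIV-1 5' LTR, which makes genomic RNA production Tat-independent. This is followed by the Ψ packaging signal with a gag fragment, the Rev response element for nuclear export, and the cPPT/CTS. It ends with a truncated 3' LTR and an SV40 polyadenylation signal.

Between the LTRs, the human ubiquitin C promoter drives the NRF1 open reading frame. Residual Gateway att sites flank the promoter and the insert, consistent with assembly by Gateway recombination. The automated annotation labels this coding sequence by its mouse Nfe2l1 homologue, whereas the catalogue lists the insert as human. miniTurbo lies downstream of the attB2 scar. The V5 tag is not annotated separately but is recorded as part of the C-terminal fusion. A WPRE follows to enhance transcript expression. A separate mouse PGK promoter drives puromycin N-acetyltransferase, allowing selection of transduced mammalian cells.

The construct is intended for proximity-dependent biotinylation experiments. The miniTurbo moiety labels proteins near NRF1 with biotin so they can be captured and identified by proteomics, and V5 allows detection of the bait.
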