Addgene plasmid #207810: p667-UBC-NRF1-V5-miniTurbo
Purpose: C-terminal tagged NRF1 for miniTurbo proximity experiments
Depositing lab: Ben Major. Depositing organization: Washington University in Saint Louis. Publication: Proximity proteomic analysis of the NRF family reveals the Parkinson's disease protein ZNF746/PARIS as a co-complexed repressor of NRF2. LaPak KM, Saeidi S, Bok I, Wamsley NT, Plutzer IB, Bhatt DP, Luo J, Ashrafi G, Ben Major M. Sci Signal. 2023 Dec 12;16(815):eadi9018. doi: 10.1126/scisignal.adi9018. Epub 2023 Dec 12. PubMed 38085818.
Backbone
  Vector backbone: pDest667
  Backbone manufacturer: PEL
  Vector type: Lentiviral
  Selectable markers: Puromycin
Growth in bacteria
  Bacterial resistance: Ampicillin, 100 μg/mL
  Growth temperature: 30°C
  Growth strain: NEB Stable
  Copy number: High Copy
Gene/Insert
  Gene/Insert name: NRF1-V5-miniTurbo (alt name: NFE2L1)
  Species: H. sapiens (human)
  Entrez Gene: NFE2L1 (a.k.a. LCR-F1, NRF-1, NRF1, TCF11)
  Promoter: UBC
  Tag / fusion protein: V5-miniTurbo (C terminal on insert)
  Cloning method: Gateway Cloning
Terms and licenses: Academic/Nonprofit Terms; Industry Terms: Not Available to Industry
How to cite: p667-UBC-NRF1-V5-miniTurbo was a gift from Ben Major (Addgene plasmid # 207810 ; http://n2t.net/addgene:207810 ; RRID:Addgene_207810)
